>Addgene plasmid #34627 | pMAL-EFSep | addgene partial sequence | sequence record 43834 | pBAD-rev
AGCTGCCATTCGCCATTCAGGCTGCGCAACTGTTGGGAAGGGCGATCGGTGCGGGCCTCTTCGCTATTAC
GCCAGCTGGCGAAAGGGGGATGTGCTGCAAGGCGATTAAGTTGGGTAACGCCAGGGTTTTCCCAGTCACG
ACGTTGTAAAACGACGGCCAGTGCCAAGCTTGCCTGCAGATGCTAGTTATTGCTCAGCGGTGGCAGCAGC
CAACTCAGCTTCCTTTCGGGCTTTGTTAGCAGCCGGATCTCAGTGGTGGTGGTGGTGGTGCTCGAGTGCG
GCCGCAAGCTTGTCGACGGAGCTCGAATTCGGATCCCTCAGAACTTTTGCTACAACGCCCGCGCCAACGG
TACGGCCGCCTTCACGGATTGCGAAACGCAGACCGTCGTCCATCGCGATCGGGTGGATCAGGGTAACAAC
CATTTTGATGTTGTCGCCCGGCATTAACATCTCTACGCCTTCCGGCAGTTCGATGGTACCAGTCACGTCA
GTAGTACGGAAGTAGAACTGCGGACGGTAGCCTTTGAAGAACGGAGTATGACGGCCGCCTTCATCTTTGG
ACAGAATGTACACTTCAGATTCGAACTTGGTGTGCGGCTTGATGGTGCCCGGCTTAGCCAGTACCTGACC
ACGTTCGATTTCTTCACGTTTGATACCACGCAGCAGAACACCTACCCACTCACCAGCACGGCCTTCGTCC
AGCAGTTTGCGGAACATTTCAACGCCAGTACAGGTAGACTTCTGAGTCTCTTTGATACCAACGATTTCAA
CTTCTTCACCAACTTTGATGATACCGCGTTCTACACGACCCGAAACAACGGTACCACGACCGGAGATGGA
GTATACCCCGTTGATCGGCAGCAGGAACGGCTTGTCAATCGCACGCTCTGGTTCCGGAATGTAAGAATCC
AGGAAGCC
