>Addgene plasmid #34627 | pMAL-EFSep | addgene partial sequence | sequence record 43930 | MBP-F 5'-GATGAAGCCCTGAAAGACGCGCAG-3'
ACAATAACAATAACAACAACCTCGGGATCGAGGGAAGGATTTCAGAATTGATGTCTAAAGAAAAGTTTGA
ACGTACAAAACCGCACGTTAACGTCGGTACTATCGGCCACGTTGACCATGGTAAAACAACGCTGACCGCT
GCAATCACTACCGTACTGGCTAAAACCTACGGCGGTGCTGCTCGCGCATTCGACCAGATCGATAACGCGC
CGGAAGAAAAAGCTCGTGGTATCACCATCAACACTTCTCGGGTTGAATACGACACCCCGACCCGTCACTA
CGCACACGTAGACTGCCCGGGGCACGCCGACTATGTTAAAAACATGATCACCGGTGCTGCGCAGATGGAC
GGCGCGATCCTGGTAGTTGCTGCGACTGACGGCCCGATGCCGCAGACTCGTGAGCACATCCTGCTGGGTC
GTCAGGTAGGCGTTCCGTACATCATCGTGTTCCTGAACAAATGCGACATGGTTGATGACGAAGAGCTGCT
GGAACTGGTTGAAATGGAAGTTCGTGAACTTCTGTCTCAGTACGACTTCCCGGGCGACGACACTCCGATC
GTTCGTGGTTCTGCTCTGAAAGCGCTGGAAGGCGACGCAGAGTGGGAAGCGAAAATCCTGGAACTGGCTG
GCTTCCTGGATTCTTACATTCCGGAACCAGAGCGTGCGATTGACAAGCCGTTCCTGCTGCCGATCAACGG
GGTATACTCCATCTCCGGTCGTGGTACCGTTGTTTCGGGTCGTGTAGAAC
