[The description below was written by a language model from this plasmid's Addgene catalogue record.]
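Description:
pMAL-EFSep is a bacterial expression plasmid built on the commercial pMAL-c2x backbone (about 6.7 kb without insert). It is maintained at high copy in E. coli under ampicillin selection. The record gives no feature table and does not name the promoter or origin of replication. Vectors of the pMAL-c2x type generally drive cytoplasmic expression of maltose-binding protein fusions from an IPTG-inducible tac promoter, but this is not confirmed here for this construct.

The insert, about 1.2 kb, encodes EF-Sep, an engineered variant of E. coli elongation factor Tu (tufB). It carries seven substitutions: His67Arg, Glu216Asn, Asp217Gly, Phe219Tyr, Thr229Ser, Asn274Trp and Val351Leu. The gene was first placed in a pET20b vector to acquire a C-terminal His6 tag. It was then PCR-amplified with MfeI and PstI ends and ligated in frame between the EcoRI and PstI sites of pMAL-c2x. MfeI and EcoRI leave compatible overhangs, so the 5′ junction probably regenerates neither site, although the record lists the fate of both cloning sites as unknown. The product is an MBP–EF-Sep–His6 fusion that can be handled through either affinity tag.

The construct comes from work expanding the E. coli genetic code with O-phospho-L-serine (Sep). In that context an altered EF-Tu would be expected to accommodate phosphoserine-charged tRNA for delivery to the ribosome, though the record does not spell out this role. The depositors state that the plasmid must be used in serB-deleted Top10 or BL21 hosts. These strains lack phosphoserine phosphatase, which prevents possible dephosphorylation of Sep in vivo.
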