Addgene plasmid #34627: pMAL-EFSep
Depositing lab: Jesse Rinehart & Dieter Söll. Depositing organization: Yale University. Publication: Expanding the genetic code of Escherichia coli with phosphoserine. Park HS, Hohn MJ, Umehara T, Guo LT, Osborne EM, Benner J, Noren CJ, Rinehart J, Soll D. Science. 2011 Aug 26;333(6046):1151-4. 10.1126/science.1207203 PubMed 21868676.
Backbone
  Vector backbone: pMAL-c2x
  Backbone manufacturer: NEB
  Backbone size w/o insert (bp): 6700
  Vector type: Bacterial Expression
Growth in bacteria
  Bacterial resistance: Ampicillin, 100 μg/mL
  Growth temperature: 37°C
  Growth strain: DH5alpha
  Copy number: High Copy
Gene/Insert
  Gene/Insert name: EF-Sep (alt names: tufB; EF-Tu)
  Species: E. coli
  Insert size (bp): 1184
  Mutation: His67 to Arg , Glu216 to Asn, Asp217 to Gly, Phe219 to Tyr, Thr229 to Ser, Asn274 to Trp, and Val 351 Leu
  Entrez Gene: tufB (a.k.a. B21_03809)
  Tag / fusion protein: 6xHIS (C terminal on insert); MBP (N terminal on backbone)
  Cloning method: Restriction Enzyme; 5′ cloning site EcoRI (unknown if destroyed); 3′ cloning site Pst (unknown if destroyed)
  Sequencing primers: 5′ MBP_F; 3′ pBAD_rev
Terms and licenses: Academic/Nonprofit Terms; Industry Terms: Not Available to Industry
Depositor comments: To construct pMAL-EFSep the gene encoding EF-Sep, was cloned between the NdeI and BamHI sites in the pET20b plasmid (Novaven) to add a C-terminal His6 tag. This fusion construct was then PCR-amplified using primers adding MfeI and PstI restriction sites. The PCR product was cloned in-frame between EcoRI and PstI in pMALc2x (New England Biolabs) to add an N-terminal maltose binding protein (MBP) tag. To prevent possible enzymatic dephosphorylation of O-phospho-L-serine (Sep) in vivo, the gene encoding phosphoserine phosphatase (serB), which is catalyzing the last step in serine biosynthesis, was deleted from Escherichia coli strains Top10 (Top10∆serB - Addgene #34928) and BL21 (BL21∆serB - Addgene #34929). These strains are required hosts when using this plasmid.
How to cite: pMAL-EFSep was a gift from Jesse Rinehart & Dieter Söll (Addgene plasmid # 34627 ; http://n2t.net/addgene:34627 ; RRID:Addgene_34627)
